Addgene plasmid #42987: I-ACGA
Depositing lab: Chad Cowan & Kiran Musunuru. Depositing organization: Harvard University. Publication: A TALEN Genome-Editing System for Generating Human Stem Cell-Based Disease Models. Ding Q, Lee YK, Schaefer EA, Peters DT, Veres A, Kim K, Kuperwasser N, Motola DL, Meissner TB, Hendriks WT, Trevisan M, Gupta RM, Moisan A, Banks E, Friesen M, Schinzel RT, Xia F, Tang A, Xia Y, Figueroa E, Wann A, Ahfeldt T, Daheron L, Zhang F, Rubin LL, Peng LF, Chung RT, Musunuru K, Cowan CA. Cell Stem Cell. 2012 Dec 12. pii: S1934-5909(12)00645-5. doi: 10.1016/j.stem.2012.11.011. PubMed 23246482.
Backbone
  Vector backbone: pCRII-TOPO
  Backbone manufacturer: Invitrogen
  Backbone size w/o insert (bp): 3973
  Vector type: Bacterial Cloning
Growth in bacteria
  Bacterial resistance: Ampicillin and Kanamycin, 100 & 50 μg/mL
  Growth temperature: 37°C
  Growth strain: Top10
  Copy number: High Copy
Gene/Insert
  Gene/Insert name: I-ACGA
  Species: Synthetic
  Insert size (bp): 424
  Cloning method: TOPO Cloning
  Sequencing primers: 5′ T7; 3′ M13-rev
Terms and licenses: Academic/Nonprofit Terms; Industry Terms: Not Available to Industry
How to cite: I-ACGA was a gift from Chad Cowan & Kiran Musunuru (Addgene plasmid # 42987 ; http://n2t.net/addgene:42987 ; RRID:Addgene_42987)
