[The description below was written by a language model from this plasmid's Addgene catalogue record.]
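Description:
I-ACGA is a bacterial cloning plasmid built on the commercial pCRII-TOPO backbone (about 4 kb without insert), into which a 424 bp synthetic insert was placed by TOPO cloning. It is a high-copy plasmid that is maintained in E. coli and can be selected with both ampicillin and kanamycin. This matches the dual resistance markers of the pCRII-TOPO vector family. The insert can be sequenced from either side using the standard T7 and M13 reverse priming sites that flank the cloning position. No feature table is provided, so details such as the exact origin of replication or other backbone elements are not itemised in the record.

The record does not describe what the insert encodes beyond its name and synthetic origin. The associated publication reports a TALEN genome-editing system for making human stem cell-based disease models. The name, a position-like prefix followed by four bases, together with the insert size suggests a pre-assembled block of TALE repeat modules recognising the sequence ACGA. Such a block would serve as one component in a modular library for assembling custom TALE DNA-binding arrays. That reading is an inference from the name and publication, not something the record states. The plasmid carries no stated promoter, tag or reporter driving the insert and is classed only as a cloning vector. It is therefore best understood as a storage and source plasmid from which the synthetic fragment is taken for downstream assembly, not as an expression construct.
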