>Addgene plasmid #42987 | I-ACGA | depositor partial sequence | sequence record 58252 | I-ACGA sequence 424 bps
CGTCTCCTGACCCCAGAGCAGGTCGTGGCAATCGCCTCCAACATTGGCGGGAAACAGGCACTCGAGACTG
TCCAGCGCCTGCTTCCCGTGCTGTGCCAAGCGCACGGACTCACCCCAGAGCAGGTCGTGGCGATCGCAAG
CCACGACGGAGGAAAGCAAGCCTTGGAAACAGTACAGAGGCTGTTGCCTGTGCTGTGCCAAGCGCACGGC
CTCACCCCAGAGCAGGTCGTGGCAATCGCGAGCAATAACGGCGGAAAACAGGCTTTGGAAACGGTGCAGA
GGCTCCTTCCAGTGCTGTGCCAAGCGCACGGATTAACCCCAGAGCAGGTCGTGGCAATCGCCTCCAACAT
TGGCGGGAAACAGGCACTCGAGACTGTCCAGCGCCTGCTTCCCGTGCTGTGCCAAGCGCACGGCTTAAGA
GACG
