>Addgene plasmid #42987 | I-ACGA | addgene partial sequence | sequence record 59987 | M13-F20 5'-TGTAAAACGACGGCCAGT-3'
CTATAGGGCGAATTGGGCCCTCTAGATGCATGCTCGAGCGGCCGCCAGTGTGATGGATATCTGCAGAATT
CGCCCTTATATAGATGCCGTCCTAGCGCGTCTCCTGACCCCAGAGCAGGTCGTGGCAATCGCCTCCAACA
TTGGCGGGAAACAGGCACTCGAGACTGTCCAGCGCCTGCTTCCCGTGCTGTGCCAAGCGCACGGACTCAC
CCCAGAGCAGGTCGTGGCGATCGCAAGCCACGACGGAGGAAAGCAAGCCTTGGAAACAGTACAGAGGCTG
TTGCCTGTGCTGTGCCAAGCGCACGGCCTCACCCCAGAGCAGGTCGTGGCAATCGCGAGCAATAACGGCG
GAAAACAGGCTTTGGAAACGGTGCAGAGGCTCCTTCCAGTGCTGTGCCAAGCGCACGGATTAACCCCAGA
GCAGGTCGTGGCAATCGCCTCCAACATTGGCGGGAAACAGGCACTCGAGACTGTCCAGCGCCTGCTTCCC
GTGCTGTGCCAAGCGCACGGCTTAAGAGACGTGGGCACAGGAAAGATACTTAAGGGCGAATTCCAGCACA
CTGGCGGCCGTTACTAGTGGATCCGAGCTCGGTACCAAGCTTGATGCATAGCTTGAGTATTCTATAGTGT
CACCTAAATAGCTTGGCGTAATCATGGTCATAGCTGTTTCCTGTGTGAAATTGTTATCCGCTCACAATTC
CACACAACATACGAGCCGGAAGCATAAAGTGTAAAGCCTGGGGTGCCTAATGAGTGAGCTAACTCACATT
AATTGCGTTGCGCTCACTGCCCGCTTTCCAGTCGGGAAACCTGTCGTGCCAGCTGCATTAATGAATCGGC
CAACGCGCGGGGAGAGGCGGTTTGCGTATTGGGCGCTCTTCCGCTTCCTCGCTCACTGACTCGCTGCG
